Addgene plasmid #188934: pBS-SKII-URA-GAL1-DHFR-3xHA
Purpose: Integration cassette to create N-terminal fusions for fluorescent tagging
Depositing lab: Stephen Buratowski. Depositing organization: Harvard Medical School. Publication: A set of Saccharomyces cerevisiae integration vectors for fluorescent dye labeling of proteins. Baek I, Le SN, Jeon J, Chun Y, Reed C, Buratowski S. G3 (Bethesda). 2022 Aug 9. pii: 6659097. doi: 10.1093/g3journal/jkac201. PubMed 35944214.
Backbone
  Vector backbone: pBlueScript II SK (+)
  Vector type: Yeast Expression
  Selectable markers: URA3
Growth in bacteria
  Bacterial resistance: Ampicillin, 100 μg/mL
  Growth temperature: 37°C
  Growth strain: DH5alpha
  Copy number: High Copy
Gene/Insert
  Gene/Insert name: URA-GAL1-DHFR-3xHA
  Species: Synthetic
  Cloning method: Gibson Cloning
Terms and licenses: Academic/Nonprofit Terms; Industry Terms: Not Available to Industry
How to cite: pBS-SKII-URA-GAL1-DHFR-3xHA was a gift from Stephen Buratowski (Addgene plasmid # 188934 ; http://n2t.net/addgene:188934 ; RRID:Addgene_188934)
