[The description below was written by a language model from this plasmid's Addgene catalogue record and pLannotate feature annotations shown in this document.]
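Description:
pBS-SKII-URA-GAL1-DHFR-3xHA is a 5,385 nt template plasmid built on pBluescript II SK(+) that carries a Saccharomyces cerevisiae integration cassette for adding an N-terminal tag to a chromosomal gene. The backbone is a standard high-copy E. coli cloning vector, with the ColE1/pUC origin, an f1 phage origin, β-lactamase (AmpR) for ampicillin selection, and the flanking T7 and T3 promoters together with lac promoter/operator and lacZα remnants around the disrupted multiple cloning site. No yeast replication origin or centromere is annotated, consistent with a cassette that functions by integration into the genome rather than as an episome.

The synthetic insert, assembled by Gibson cloning, begins with a URA3 marker driven by the Ashbya gossypii TEF promoter and closed by the TEF terminator, which allows selection of uracil-prototrophic yeast transformants. Downstream and in the same orientation sits the galactose-inducible, Gal4-regulated GAL1 promoter, followed directly by the E. coli folA coding sequence (dihydrofolate reductase, DHFR) fused to three tandem HA epitopes. The 3xHA feature ends close to the vector junction with no annotated terminator. This fits the intended design, in which the cassette is placed immediately upstream of a target open reading frame so that the gene becomes a GAL1-driven DHFR-3xHA N-terminal fusion. According to the record, the plasmid belongs to a set of yeast integration vectors for fluorescent dye labeling of proteins. Here DHFR serves as the dye-binding tag and HA permits immunodetection, although the record does not specify the ligand or how the cassette is targeted.
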