Features (pLannotate 1.2.2; 19 found; start..end, strand, type, name):
     15..55      -  misc_feature   MCS (fragment): pBluescript multiple cloning site
     68..86      -  promoter       T3 promoter: promoter for bacteriophage T3 RNA polymerase
    131..147     -  protein_bind   lac operator: The lac repressor binds to the lac operator to inhibit transcription in E. coli. This inhibition can be relieved by adding lactose or isopropyl-β-D-thiogalactopyranoside (IPTG). lac repressor encoded by lacI
    155..185     -  promoter       lac promoter: promoter for the E. coli lac operon
    200..221     -  protein_bind   CAP binding site: CAP binding activates transcription in the presence of cAMP. E. coli catabolite activator protein
    234..326     -  CDS            lacI (fragment): lac repressor; lacI; The lac repressor binds to the lac operator to inhibit transcription in E. coli. This inhibition can be relieved by adding lactose or isopropyl-β-D-thiogalactopyranoside (IPTG).
    509..1097    -  rep_origin     ori: high-copy-number ColE1/pMB1/pBR322/pUC origin of replication
   1268..2128    -  CDS            AmpR: β-lactamase; bla; confers resistance to ampicillin, carbenicillin, and related antibiotics
   2129..2233    -  promoter       AmpR promoter: bla
   2286..2714    -  rep_origin     f1 ori (sequence partly withheld): f1 bacteriophage origin of replication; arrow indicates direction of (+) strand synthesis
   2719..2874    -  CDS            lacZα (fragment): LacZα fragment of β-galactosidase; lacZ fragment
   2882..2900    +  promoter       T7 promoter: promoter for bacteriophage T7 RNA polymerase
   2909..2961    -  misc_feature   MCS (fragment): pBluescript multiple cloning site
   2977..3320    +  promoter       TEF promoter: Ashbya gossypii TEF promoter
   3339..4127    +  CDS            URA3: PYRF_YEAST - Experimental evidence at protein level: Swiss-Prot protein existence level 1. From Saccharomyces cerevisiae (strain ATCC 204508 / S288c) (Baker's yeast).
   4139..4336    +  terminator     TEF terminator: Ashbya gossypii TEF terminator
   4361..4802    +  promoter       GAL1 promoter: S. cerevisiae GAL1; inducible promoter, regulated by Gal4
   4803..5279    +  CDS            folA: DYR_ECOLI - Also known as tmrA. Experimental evidence at protein level: Swiss-Prot protein existence level 1. Key enzyme in folate metabolism. Catalyzes an essential reaction for de novo glycine and purine synthesis, and for DNA precursor synthesis. From Escherichia coli (strain K12).
   5280..5369    +  CDS            3xHA: three tandem HA epitope tags
>Addgene plasmid #188934 | pBS-SKII-URA-GAL1-DHFR-3xHA | addgene full sequence | sequence record 371340 | Addgene NGS Result
GTGGATCTGGTTCTGATCCACTAGTTCTAGAGCGGCCGCCACCGCGGTGGAGCTCCAGCTTTTGTTCCCT
TTAGTGAGGGTTAATTGCGCGCTTGGCGTAATCATGGTCATAGCTGTTTCCTGTGTGAAATTGTTATCCG
CTCACAATTCCACACAACATACGAGCCGGAAGCATAAAGTGTAAAGCCTGGGGTGCCTAATGAGTGAGCT
AACTCACATTAATTGCGTTGCGCTCACTGCCCGCTTTCCAGTCGGGAAACCTGTCGTGCCAGCTGCATTA
ATGAATCGGCCAACGCGCGGGGAGAGGCGGTTTGCGTATTGGGCGCTCTTCCGCTTCCTCGCTCACTGAC
TCGCTGCGCTCGGTCGTTCGGCTGCGGCGAGCGGTATCAGCTCACTCAAAGGCGGTAATACGGTTATCCA
CAGAATCAGGGGATAACGCAGGAAAGAACATGTGAGCAAAAGGCCAGCAAAAGGCCAGGAACCGTAAAAA
GGCCGCGTTGCTGGCGTTTTTCCATAGGCTCCGCCCCCCTGACGAGCATCACAAAAATCGACGCTCAAGT
CAGAGGTGGCGAAACCCGACAGGACTATAAAGATACCAGGCGTTTCCCCCTGGAAGCTCCCTCGTGCGCT
CTCCTGTTCCGACCCTGCCGCTTACCGGATACCTGTCCGCCTTTCTCCCTTCGGGAAGCGTGGCGCTTTC
TCATAGCTCACGCTGTAGGTATCTCAGTTCGGTGTAGGTCGTTCGCTCCAAGCTGGGCTGTGTGCACGAA
CCCCCCGTTCAGCCCGACCGCTGCGCCTTATCCGGTAACTATCGTCTTGAGTCCAACCCGGTAAGACACG
ACTTATCGCCACTGGCAGCAGCCACTGGTAACAGGATTAGCAGAGCGAGGTATGTAGGCGGTGCTACAGA
GTTCTTGAAGTGGTGGCCTAACTACGGCTACACTAGAAGAACAGTATTTGGTATCTGCGCTCTGCTGAAG
CCAGTTACCTTCGGAAAAAGAGTTGGTAGCTCTTGATCCGGCAAACAAACCACCGCTGGTAGCGGTGGTT
TTTTTGTTTGCAAGCAGCAGATTACGCGCAGAAAAAAAGGATCTCAAGAAGATCCTTTGATCTTTTCTAC
GGGGTCTGACGCTCAGTGGAACGAAAACTCACGTTAAGGGATTTTGGTCATGAGATTATCAAAAAGGATC
TTCACCTAGATCCTTTTAAATTAAAAATGAAGTTTTAAATCAATCTAAAGTATATATGAGTAAACTTGGT
CTGACAGTTACCAATGCTTAATCAGTGAGGCACCTATCTCAGCGATCTGTCTATTTCGTTCATCCATAGT
TGCCTGACTCCCCGTCGTGTAGATAACTACGATACGGGAGGGCTTACCATCTGGCCCCAGTGCTGCAATG
ATACCGCGAGACCCACGCTCACCGGCTCCAGATTTATCAGCAATAAACCAGCCAGCCGGAAGGGCCGAGC
GCAGAAGTGGTCCTGCAACTTTATCCGCCTCCATCCAGTCTATTAATTGTTGCCGGGAAGCTAGAGTAAG
TAGTTCGCCAGTTAATAGTTTGCGCAACGTTGTTGCCATTGCTACAGGCATCGTGGTGTCACGCTCGTCG
TTTGGTATGGCTTCATTCAGCTCCGGTTCCCAACGATCAAGGCGAGTTACATGATCCCCCATGTTGTGCA
AAAAAGCGGTTAGCTCCTTCGGTCCTCCGATCGTTGTCAGAAGTAAGTTGGCCGCAGTGTTATCACTCAT
GGTTATGGCAGCACTGCATAATTCTCTTACTGTCATGCCATCCGTAAGATGCTTTTCTGTGACTGGTGAG
TACTCAACCAAGTCATTCTGAGAATAGTGTATGCGGCGACCGAGTTGCTCTTGCCCGGCGTCAATACGGG
ATAATACCGCGCCACATAGCAGAACTTTAAAAGTGCTCATCATTGGAAAACGTTCTTCGGGGCGAAAACT
CTCAAGGATCTTACCGCTGTTGAGATCCAGTTCGATGTAACCCACTCGTGCACCCAACTGATCTTCAGCA
TCTTTTACTTTCACCAGCGTTTCTGGGTGAGCAAAAACAGGAAGGCAAAATGCCGCAAAAAAGGGAATAA
GGGCGACACGGAAATGTTGAATACTCATACTCTTCCTTTTTCAATATTATTGAAGCATTTATCAGGGTTA
TTGTCTCATGAGCGGATACATATTTGAATGTATTTAGAAAAATAAACAAATAGGGGTTCCGCGCACATTT
CCCCGAAAAGTGCCACCTAAATTGTAAGCGTTAATATTTTGTTAAAATTCGCGTTAAATTTTTGTTAAAT
CAGCTCATTTTTTAACCAATAGGCCGAAATCGGCAAAATCCCTTATAAATCAAAAGAATAGACCGAGATA
GGGT
[37 nt withheld, positions 2385-2421]
AAAGAACGTGGACTCCAACGTCAAAGG
[49 nt withheld, positions 2449-2497]
T
[91 nt withheld, positions 2499-2589]
G
[124 nt withheld, positions 2591-2714]
CCCATTCGCCATTCAGGCTGCGCAACTGTTGGGAAGGGCGATCGGTGCGGGCCTCTTCGCTATTACGCCA
GCTGGCGAAAGGGGGATGTGCTGCAAGGCGATTAAGTTGGGTAACGCCAGGGTTTTCCCAGTCACGACGT
TGTAAAACGACGGCCAGTGAGCGCGCGTAATACGACTCACTATAGGGCGAATTGGGTACCGGGCCCCCCC
TCGAGGTCGACGGTATAGATAAGCTTGATATCGAATTGGTCACCCGGCCAGCGACATGGAGGCCCAGAAT
ACCCTCCTTGACAGTCTTGACGTGCGCAGCTCAGGGGCATGATGTGACTGTCGCCCGTACATTTAGCCCA
TACATCCCCATGTATAATCATTTGCATCCATACATTTTGATGGCCGCACGGCGCGAAGCAAAAATTACGG
CTCCTCGCTGCAGACCTGCGAGCAGGGAAACGCTCCCCTCACAGACGCGTTGAATTGTCCCCACGCCGCG
CCCCTGTAGAGAAATATAAAAGGTTAGGATTTGCCACTGAGGTTCTTCTTTCATATACTTCCTTTTAAAA
TCTTGCTAGGATACAGTTCTCACATCACATCCGAACATAAACAACCATGACAGTCAACACTAAGACCTAT
AGTGAGAGAGCAGAAACTCATGCCTCACCAGTAGCACAACGATTATTTCGATTAATGGAACTGAAGAAAA
CCAATTTATGTGCATCAATTGATGTTGATACCACTAAGGAATTCCTTGAATTAATTGATAAATTGGGTCC
TTATGTATGCTTAATCAAGACTCATATTGATATAATCAATGATTTTTCCTATGAATCCACTATTGAACCA
TTATTAGAACTTTCACGTAAACATCAATTTATGATTTTTGAAGATAGAAAATTTGCTGATATTGGTAATA
CCGTGAAGAAACAATATATTGGTGGAGTTTATAAAATTAGTAGTTGGGCAGATATTACTAATGCTCATGG
TGTCACTGGGAATGGAGTAGTTGAAGGATTAAAACAGGGAGCTAAAGAAACCACCACCAACCAAGAGCCA
AGAGGGTTATTGATGTTAGCTGAATTATCATCAGTGGGATCATTAGCATATGGAGAATATTCTCAAAAAA
CTGTTGAAATTGCTAAATCCGATAAGGAATTTGTTATTGGATTTATTGCCCAACGTGATATGGGTGGACA
AGAAGAAGGATTTGATTGGCTTATTATGACACCTGGAGTTGGATTAGATGATAAAGGTGATGGATTAGGA
CAACAATATAGAACTGTTGATGAAGTTGTTAGCACTGGAACTGATATTATCATTGTTGGTAGAGGATTGT
TTGGTAAAGGAAGAGATCCAGATATTGAAGGTAAAAGGTATAGAGATGCTGGTTGGAATGCTTATTTGAA
AAAGACTGGCCAATTATAATCAGTACTGACAATAAAAAGATTCTTGTTTTCAAGAACTTGTCATTTGTAT
AGTTTTTTTATATTGTAGTTGTTCTATTTTAATCAAATGTTAGCGTGATTTATATTTTTTTTCGCCTCGA
CATCATCTGCCCAGATGCGAAGTTAAGTGCGCAGAAAGTAATATCATGCGTCAATCGTATGTGAATGCTG
GTCGCTATACTGCTGTCGATTCGATACTAACGCCGCCGGATTAGAAGCCGCCGAGCGGGCGACAGCCCTC
CGACGGAAGACTCTCCTCCGTGCGTCCTCGTCTTCACCGGTCGCGTTCCTGAAACGCAGATGTGCCTCGC
GCCGCACTGCTCCGAACAATAAAGATTCTACAATACTAGCTTTTATGGTTATGAAGAGGAAAAATTGGCA
GTAACCTGGCCCCACAAACCTTCAAATTAACGAATCAAATTAACAACCATAGGATGATAATGCGATTAGT
TTTTTAGCCTTATTTCTGGGGTAATTAATCAGCGAAGCGATGATTTTTGATCTATTAACAGATATATAAA
TGGAAAAGCTGCATAACCACTTTAACTAATACTTTCAACATTTTCAGTTTGTATTACTTCTTATTCAAAT
GTCATAAAAGTATCAACAAAAAATTGTTAATATACCTCTATACTTTAACGTCAAGGAGATGATCAGTCTG
ATTGCGGCGTTAGCGGTAGATCGCGTTATCGGCATGGAAAACGCCATGCCGTGGAACCTGCCTGCCGATC
TCGCCTGGTTTAAACGCAACACCTTAAATAAACCCGTGATTATGGGCCGCCATACCTGGGAATCAATCGG
TCGTCCGTTGCCAGGACGCAAAAATATTATCCTCAGCAGTCAACCGGGTACGGACGATCGCGTAACGTGG
GTGAAGTCGGTGGATGAAGCCATCGCGGCGTGTGGTGACGTACCAGAAATCATGGTGATTGGCGGCGGTC
GCGTTTATGAACAGTTCTTGCCAAAAGCGCAAAAACTGTATCTGACGCATATCGACGCAGAAGTGGAAGG
CGACACCCATTTCCCGGATTACGAGCCGGATGACTGGGAATCGGTATTCAGCGAATTCCACGATGCTGAT
GCGCAGAACTCTCACAGCTATTGCTTTGAGATTCTGGAGCGGCGGTACCCATACGATGTTCCTGACTATG
CGGGCTATCCCTATGACGTCCCGGACTATGCGGGATCCTATCCATATGACGTTCCAGATTACGCTGCTCA
GTGCGGTTCAG
